Addgene plasmid #38921: ECHDC3
Purpose: Bacterial expression for structure determination; may not be full ORF
Depositing lab: Nicola Burgess-Brown. Depositing organization: University of Oxford.
Backbone
  Vector backbone: pNIC28-Bsa4
  Backbone manufacturer: SGC
  Vector type: Bacterial Expression
Growth in bacteria
  Bacterial resistance: Kanamycin, 50 μg/mL
  Growth temperature: 37°C
  Growth strain: Mach1
  Copy number: Low Copy
Gene/Insert
  Gene/Insert name: ECHDC3 (alt names: enoyl Coenzyme A hydratase domain containing 3; PDB:2VX2)
  Species: H. sapiens (human)
  Insert size (bp): 879
  GenBank ID: enoyl Coenzyme A hydratase domain containing 3
  Entrez Gene: ECHDC3
  Tag / fusion protein: His Tev (N terminal on insert)
  Cloning method: Ligation Independent Cloning
  Sequencing primers: 5′ T7; 3′ T7-term
Terms and licenses: Academic/Nonprofit Terms; Industry Terms: Not Available to Industry
How to cite: ECHDC3 was a gift from Nicola Burgess-Brown (Addgene plasmid # 38921 ; http://n2t.net/addgene:38921 ; RRID:Addgene_38921)
