[The description below was written by a language model from this plasmid's Addgene catalogue record.]
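Description:
ECHDC3 is a bacterial expression plasmid built on the pNIC28-Bsa4 backbone from the SGC, carrying a human ECHDC3 (enoyl Coenzyme A hydratase domain containing 3) coding fragment for recombinant protein production in E. coli. It is selected with kanamycin and is recorded as a low-copy plasmid. The record does not include a feature table, so the origin of replication and the exact regulatory elements are not listed. The promoter is also not named, but the recommended sequencing primers, T7 forward and T7 terminator, indicate that the insert lies between T7 promoter and terminator sequences. This arrangement is typical of vectors expressed in hosts that supply T7 RNA polymerase.

The 879 bp insert was introduced by ligation-independent cloning and is fused at its N terminus to a His tag followed by a TEV protease recognition site. The His tag allows capture of the protein by immobilised metal affinity chromatography, and TEV cleavage can then remove the tag to leave near-native protein. The stated purpose is bacterial expression for structure determination, and the record cautions that the insert may not be the full open reading frame. Constructs of this type are often trimmed to a domain boundary that expresses and crystallises well. A Protein Data Bank entry is listed among the alternative names for the insert, suggesting that a structure of ECHDC3 is associated with this construct. Typical uses are producing purified ECHDC3 for crystallography and for related biochemical or biophysical studies.
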