>Addgene plasmid #38921 | ECHDC3 | depositor partial sequence | sequence record 48979 | ECHDC3 sequence 879 bps
ATGCACCATCATCATCATCATTCTTCTGGTGTAGATCTGGGTACCGAGAACCTGTACTTCCAATCCATGG
GGGCGGGGCGGCGGGAGTCGGAGCCGCGGCCCACCAGCGCGCGGCAGCTGGACGGCATAAGGAACATCGT
CTTGAGCAATCCCAAGAAGAGGAACACGTTGTCACTTGCAATGCTGAAATCTCTCCAAAGTGACATTCTT
CATGACGCTGACAGCAACGATCTGAAAGTCATTATCATCTCGGCTGAGGGGCCTGTGTTTTCTTCTGGGC
ATGACTTAAAGGAGCTGACAGAGGAGCAAGGCCGTGATTACCATGCCGAAGTATTTCAGACCTGTTCCAA
GGTCATGATGCACATCCGGAACCACCCCGTCCCCGTCATTGCCATGGTCAATGGCCTGGCCACGGCTGCC
GGCTGTCAACTGGTTGCCAGCTGCGACATTGCCGTGGCGAGCGACAAGTCCTCTTTTGCCACTCCTGGGG
TGAACGTCGGGCTCTTCTGTTCTACCCCTGGGGTTGCCTTGGCAAGAGCAGTGCCTAGAAAGGTGGCCTT
GGAGATGCTCTTTACTGGTGAGCCCATTTCTGCCCAGGAGGCCCTGCTCCACGGGCTGCTTAGCAAGGTG
GTGCCAGAGGCGGAGCTGCAGGAGGAGACCATGCGGATTGCTAGGAAGATCGCGTCACTGAGCCGTCCGG
TGGTGTCCCTGGGCAAAGCCACCTTCTACAAGCAGCTGCCCCAGGACCTGGGGACGGCTTACTACCTCAC
CTCCCAGGCCATGGTGGACAACCTGGCCCTGCGGGACGGGCAGGAGGGTATCACGGCCTTCCTCCAGAAG
AGAAAACCTGTCTGGTCACACTGACAGTAAAGGTGGATA
