>Addgene plasmid #38921 | ECHDC3 | addgene partial sequence | sequence record 51521 | T7_term
GTCGACGGAGCTCGAATTCGGATCCGTATCCACCTTTACTGTCAGTGTGACCAGACAGGTTTTCTCTTCT
GGAGGAAGGCCGTGATACCCTCCTGCCCGTCCCGCAGGGCCAGGTTGTCCACCATGGCCTGGGAGGTGAG
GTAGTAAGCCGTCCCCAGGTCCTGGGGCAGCTGCTTGTAGAAGGTGGCTTTGCCCAGGGACACCACCGGA
CGGCTCAGTGACGCGATCTTCCTAGCAATCCGCATGGTCTCCTCCTGCAGCTCCGCCTCTGGCACCACCT
TGCTAAGCAGCCCGTGGAGCAGGGCCTCCTGGGCAGAAATGGGCTCACCAGTAAAGAGCATCTCCAAGGC
CACCTTTCTAGGCACTGCTCTTGCCAAGGCAACCCCAGGGGTAGAACAGAAGAGCCCGACGTTCACCCCA
GGAGTGGCAAAAGAGGACTTGTCGCTCGCCACGGCAATGTCGCAGCTGGCAACCAGTTGACAGCCGGCAG
CCGTGGCCAGGCCATTGACCATGGCAATGACGGGGACGGGGTGGTTCCGGATGTGCATCATGACCTTGGA
ACAGGTCTGAAATACTTCGGCATGGTAATCACGGCCTTGCTCCTCTGTCAGCTCCTTTAAGTCATGCCCA
GAAGAAAACACAGGCCCCTCAGCCGAGATGATAATGACTTTCAGATCGTTGCTGTCAGCGTCATGAAGAA
TGTCACTTTGGAGAGATTTCAGCATTGCAAGTGACAACGTGTTCCTCTTCTTGGGATTGCTCAAGACGAT
GTTCCTTATGCCGTCCAGCTGCCGCGCGCTGGTGGGCCGCGGCTCCGACTC
