>Addgene plasmid #38921 | ECHDC3 | addgene partial sequence | sequence record 51522 | T7 5'-TAATACGACTCACTATAGGG-3'
ATTTTGTTTAACTTTAAGAAGGAGATATACATATGCACCATCATCATCATCATTCTTCTGGTGTAGATCT
GGGTACCGAGAACCTGTACTTCCAATCCATGGGGGCGGGGCGGCGGGAGTCGGAGCCGCGGCCCACCAGC
GCGCGGCAGCTGGACGGCATAAGGAACATCGTCTTGAGCAATCCCAAGAAGAGGAACACGTTGTCACTTG
CAATGCTGAAATCTCTCCAAAGTGACATTCTTCATGACGCTGACAGCAACGATCTGAAAGTCATTATCAT
CTCGGCTGAGGGGCCTGTGTTTTCTTCTGGGCATGACTTAAAGGAGCTGACAGAGGAGCAAGGCCGTGAT
TACCATGCCGAAGTATTTCAGACCTGTTCCAAGGTCATGATGCACATCCGGAACCACCCCGTCCCCGTCA
TTGCCATGGTCAATGGCCTGGCCACGGCTGCCGGCTGTCAACTGGTTGCCAGCTGCGACATTGCCGTGGC
GAGCGACAAGTCCTCTTTTGCCACTCCTGGGGTGAACGTCGGGCTCTTCTGTTCTACCCCTGGGGTTGCC
TTGGCAAGAGCAGTGCCTAGAAAGGTGGCCTTGGAGATGCTCTTTACTGGTGAGCCCATTTCTGCCCAGG
AGGCCCTGCTCCACGGGCTGCTTAGCAAGGTGGTGCCAGAGGCGGAGCTGCAGGAGGAGACCATGCGGAT
TGCTAGGAAGATCGCGTCACTGAGCCGTCCGGTGGTGTCCCTGGGCAAAGCCACCTTCTACAAGCAGCTG
CCCCAGGACCTGGGGACGGCTTACTACCTCACCTCCCAGGCCATGGTGGACAACCTGGCCCTGCGGGACG
GGCAGGAGGGTATCACGGCCTTCCTCCAGAAGAGAAAACCTGTCTGGTCACACTGACAGTAAAGGTGG
